>Addgene plasmid #53800 | ITSN1_pCSdest | addgene partial sequence | sequence record 163587 | SP6 5'-ATTTAGGTGACACTATAG-3'
CATCGATTCGAATTCAAGGATCACAAGTTTGTACAAAAAAGCAGGCACCATGGCTCAGTTTCCAACACCT
TTTGGTGGCAGCCTGGATATCTGGGCCATAACTGTAGAGGAAAGAGCGAAGCATGATCAGCAGTTCCATA
GTTTAAAGCCAATATCTGGATTCATTACTGGTGATCAAGCTAGAAACTTTTTTTTTCAATCTGGGTTACC
TCAACCTGTTTTAGCACAGATATGGGCACTAGCTGACATGAATAATGATGGAAGAATGGATCAAGTGGAG
TTTTCCATAGCTATGAAACTTATCAAACTGAAGCTACAAGGATATCAGCTACCCTCTGCACTTCCCCCTG
TCATGAAACAGCAACCAGTTGCTATTTCTAGCGCACCAGCATTTGGTATGGGAGGTATCGCCAGCATGCC
ACCGCTTACAGCTGTTGCTCCAGTGCCAATGGGATCCATTCCAGTTGTTGGAATGTCTCCAACCCTAGTA
TCTTCTGTTCCCACAGCAGCTGTGCCCCCCCTGGCTAACGGGGCTCCCCCTGTTATACAACCTCTGCCTG
CATTTGCTCATCCTGCAGCCACATTGCCAAAGAGTTCTTCCTTTAGTAGATCTGGTCCAGGGTCACAACT
AAACACTAAATTACAAAAGGCACAGTCATTTGATGTGGCCAGTGTCCCACCAGTGGCAGAGTGGGCTGTT
CCTCAGTCATCAAGACTGAAATACAGGCAATTATTCAATAGTCATGACAAAACTATGAGTGGACACTTAA
CAGGTCCCCAAGCAAGAACTATTCTTATGCAGTCAAGTTTACCACAGGCTCAGCTGGCTTCAATATGGA
