>Addgene plasmid #53800 | ITSN1_pCSdest | addgene partial sequence | sequence record 163588 | EBV-rev 5'-GTGGTTTGTCCAAACTCATC-3'
ATACGACTCACTATAGTTCTAGAGGCTCGAGAGGATCACCACTTTGTACAAGAAAGCTGGGTTCTACGGC
TCATCAAACAACTGCAGGTCCAAGCGGACCACAATCTCTCCCGTGGGGACTTCGTGCAGCAGAAGACACT
TCGTAACTGGACCTTTGGAGCCCTGGTCTTTCTTGATGTCCGCCACACGGATCTCCGTCCGACCCAAAAA
ATCATCTGGTGAGAACTGGTCCCTCTCGAACACAGTGATGCAGAGGACTTCCTGCTCCAGGTCTCGGATG
AAGAACTGGCAGTTGGAATTCCACTTGGGGTTCAGAGTGTCCTGGATCGTCTTGGTGATGTGGCACTGGG
AACCCATGGTCACCTCACAGTACGGGTTGCTCTTTCCATGTGACCGACAGGGTTTCAACTCGATGCCTTC
AACCACGTTCACCATCAACCTTCCAATGCCTGTTGCCCTTTGGGAACGGACCAGGTACGCTTTCTCGCGC
TTCTTTTTCTCAGTCTCTATGTAGAGTTCAGAAGCAGCTTTGATTTTCTGCACCCAGGCAGTCCTTTCAT
TTATGCTTTCTGCTCGGAGAGTATAGACGCGGTCAATGTGGGAGATGTGGAAGATGGGCTCGTCTCCAGA
AGGGTCGGTGGGTAATTTTACTAGAACCTCATTTAGGAAAATAGGTGTTTTATACATTTTATACTGCAGG
TTTGATTTGGGGCTGAAGACTTTGTCGGTGCCAGAAGACCCCAAAGGCTTCGTGATCTGAGTCAGCAGGA
GGAAGTCGTTGAAAAGGAAGCCATACAGCTCCTTGTTGCTCTTGGCCTTGTAGAGCTTCCCACTGTGCAG
AAATTTGCGCGGCC
