[The description below was written by a language model from this plasmid's Addgene catalogue record.]
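Description:
ITSN1_pCSdest is an expression clone of human ITSN1 (intersectin 1, also known as ITSN, SH3D1A or SH3P17) in the Gateway destination vector pCSDest, a member of the pCS2-type family. The backbone is recorded as about 4.1 kb and the insert as roughly 5.6 kb. The insert was introduced by Gateway recombination, so the gene should be flanked by the att sites that such a reaction leaves behind, although no feature table is provided to confirm this. The plasmid is catalogued as a mammalian expression vector, is maintained at high copy in E. coli, and is selected with ampicillin. The replication origin is not named in the record, and no tags, fusion partners or reporters are listed. A depositor comment appears to give a cDNA reference accession for the source clone.

Two promoters are recorded upstream of the insert, CMV and SP6. The CMV promoter drives strong constitutive transcription by RNA polymerase II when the DNA is delivered into vertebrate cells. The SP6 bacteriophage promoter allows the same open reading frame to be transcribed in vitro into synthetic mRNA. This dual arrangement suits embryo microinjection experiments as well as transfection. The associated publication surveyed how expression of human chromosome 21 genes affects early development in zebrafish, which indicates that this clone belongs to a set of chromosome 21 gene constructs built for overexpression in zebrafish embryos. The record does not say whether mRNA or DNA was the delivered form for this particular construct.
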