Addgene plasmid #53800: ITSN1_pCSdest
Depositing lab: Roger Reeves. Depositing organization: Johns Hopkins University and School of Medicine. Publication: Survey of Human Chromosome 21 Gene Expression Effects on Early Development in Danio rerio. Edie S, Zaghloul NA, Leitch CC, Klinedinst DK, Lebron J, Thole JF, McCallion AS, Katsanis N, Reeves RH. G3 (Bethesda). 2018 Jul 2;8(7):2215-2223. doi: 10.1534/g3.118.200144. PubMed 29760202.
Backbone
  Vector backbone: pCSDest
  Backbone manufacturer: Lawson Lab (Addgene Plasmid 22423)
  Backbone size w/o insert (bp): 4095
  Vector type: Mammalian Expression
Growth in bacteria
  Bacterial resistance: Ampicillin, 100 μg/mL
  Growth temperature: 37°C
  Growth strain: DH10B
  Copy number: High Copy
Gene/Insert
  Gene/Insert name: ITSN1
  Species: H. sapiens (human)
  Insert size (bp): 5557
  Entrez Gene: ITSN1 (a.k.a. ITSN, SH3D1A, SH3P17)
  Promoter: SP6 and CMV
  Cloning method: Gateway Cloning
  Sequencing primers: 5′ CMV-F; 3′ EBV-Rev
Terms and licenses: Academic/Nonprofit Terms; Industry Terms
Depositor comments: BC116186
How to cite: ITSN1_pCSdest was a gift from Roger Reeves (Addgene plasmid # 53800 ; http://n2t.net/addgene:53800 ; RRID:Addgene_53800)
